>Addgene plasmid #153624 | pGBW-m4133859 | addgene full sequence | sequence record 313665 | Addgene NGS Result
CGTTACATAACTTACGGTAAATGGCCCGCCTGGCTGACCGCCCAACGACCCCCGCCCATTGACGTCAATA
ATGACGTATGTTCCCATAGTAACGCCAATAGGGACTTTCCATTGACGTCAATGGGTGGAGTATTTACGGT
AAACTGCCCACTTGGCAGTACATCAAGTGTATCATATGCCAAGTACGCCCCCTATTGACGTCAATGACGG
TAAATGGCCCGCCTGGCATTATGCCCAGTACATGACCTTATGGGACTTTCCTACTTGGCAGTACATCTAC
GTATTAGTCATCGCTATTACCATGCTGATGCGGTTTTGGCAGTACATCAATGGGCGTGGATAGCGGTTTG
ACTCACGGGGATTTCCAAGTCTCCACCCCATTGACGTCAATGGGAGTTTGTTTTGGCACCAAAATCAACG
GGACTTTCCAAAATGTCGTAACAACTCCGCCCCATTGACGCAAATGGGCGGTAGGCGTGTACGGTGGGAG
GTCTATATAAGCAGAGCTGGTTTAGTGAACCGTCAGATCAGATCTTTGTCGATCCTACCATCCACTCGAC
ACACCCGCCAGCGGCCGCCACCATGAGTGCCGATGCTCAGTCCTTTCTCAACGGTTTCGCAGTGGAAAAC
CTTTACTTTCAGTCGGGGAAACCTATACCCAATCCACTTCTCGGCTTAGATTCTACCTAAGCTAGCTTGA
CTGACTGAGATACAGCGTACCTTCAGCTCACAGACATGATAAGATACATTGATGAGTTTGGACAAACCAC
AACTAGAATGCAGTGAAAAAAATGCTTTATTTGTGAAATTTGTGATGCTATTGCTTTATTTGTAACCATT
ATAAGCTGCAATAAACAAGTTAACAACAACAATTGCATTCATTTTATGTTTCAGGTTCAGGGGGAGGTGT
GGGAGGTTTTTTAAAGCAAGTAAAACCTCTACAAATGTGGTATTGGCCCATCTCTATCGGTATCGTAGCA
TAACCCCTTGGGGCCTCTAAACGGGTCTTGAGGGGTTTTTTGTGCCCCTCGGGCCGGATTGCTATCTACC
GGCATTGGCGCAGAAAAAAATGCCTGATGCGACGCTGCGCGTCTTATACTCCCACATATGCCAGATTCAG
CAACGGATACGGCTTCCCCAACTTGCCCACTTCCATACGTGTCCTCCTTACCAGAAATTTATCCTTAAGG
TCGTCAGCTATCCTGCAGGCGATCTCTCGATTTCGATCAAGACATTCCTTTAATGGTCTTTTCTGGACAC
CACTAGGGGTCAGAAGTAGTTCATCAAACTTTCTTCCCTCCCTAATCTCATTGGTTACCTTGGGCTATCG
AAACTTAATTAACCAGTCAAGTCAGCTACTTGGCGAGATCGACTTGTCTGGGTTTCGACTACGCTCAGAA
TTGCGTCAGTCAAGTTCGATCTGGTCCTTGCTATTGCACCCGTTCTCCGATTACGAGTTTCATTTAAATC
ATGTGAGCAAAAGGCCAGCAAAAGGCCAGGAACCGTAAAAAGGCCGCGTTGCTGGCGTTTTTCCATAGGC
TCCGCCCCCCTGACGAGCATCACAAAAATCGACGCTCAAGTCAGAGGTGGCGAAACCCGACAGGACTATA
AAGATACCAGGCGTTTCCCCCTGGAAGCTCCCTCGTGCGCTCTCCTGTTCCGACCCTGCCGCTTACCGGA
TACCTGTCCGCCTTTCTCCCTTCGGGAAGCGTGGCGCTTTCTCATAGCTCACGCTGTAGGTATCTCAGTT
CGGTGTAGGTCGTTCGCTCCAAGCTGGGCTGTGTGCACGAACCCCCCGTTCAGCCCGACCGCTGCGCCTT
ATCCGGTAACTATCGTCTTGAGTCCAACCCGGTAAGACACGACTTATCGCCACTGGCAGCAGCCACTGGT
AACAGGATTAGCAGAGCGAGGTATGTAGGCGGTGCTACAGAGTTCTTGAAGTGGTGGCCTAACTACGGCT
ACACTAGAAGAACAGTATTTGGTATCTGCGCTCTGCTGAAGCCAGTTACCTTCGGAAAAAGAGTTGGTAG
CTCTTGATCCGGCAAACAAACCACCGCTGGTAGCGGTGGTTTTTTTGTTTGCAAGCAGCAGATTACGCGC
AGAAAAAAAGGATCTCAAGAAGATCCTTTGATCTTTTCTACGGGGTCTGACGCTCAGTGGAACGAAAACT
CACGTTAAGGGATTTTGGTCATGAGATTATCAAAAAGGATCTTCACCTAGATCCTTTTAAATTAAAAATG
AAGTTTTAAATCAATCTAAAGTATATATGAGTAAACTTGGTCTGACAGTTACCAATGCTTAATCAGTGAG
GCACCTATCTCAGCGATCTGTCTATTTCGTTCATCCATAGTTGCATTTAAATTTCCGAACTCTCCAAGGC
CCTCGTCGGAAAATCTTCAAACCTTTCGTCCGATCCATCTTGCAGGCTACCTCTCGAACGAACTATCGCA
AGTCTCTTGGCCGGCCTTGCGCCTTGGCTATTGCTTGGCAGCGCCTATCGCCAGGTATTACTCCAATCCC
GAATATCCGAGATCGGGATCACCCGAGAGAAGTTCAACCTACATCCTCAATCCCGATCTATCCGAGATCC
GAGGAATATCGAAATCGGGGCGCGCCTGGTGTACCGAGAACGATCCTCTCAGTGCGAGTCTCGACGATCC
ATATCGTTGCTTGGCAGTCAGCCAGTCGGAATCCAGCTTGGGACCCAGGAAGTCCAATCGTCAGATATTG
TACTCAAGCCTGGTCACGGCAGCGTACCGATCTGTTTAAACCTAGATATTGATAGTCTGATCGGTCAACG
TATAATCGAGTCCTAGCTTTTGCAAACATCTATCAAGAGACAGGATCAGCAGGAGGCTTTCGCATGAGTA
TTCAACATTTCCGTGTCGCCCTTATTCCCTTTTTTGCGGCATTTTGCCTTCCTGTTTTTGCTCACCCAGA
AACGCTGGTGAAAGTAAAAGATGCTGAAGATCAGTTGGGTGCGCGAGTGGGTTACATCGAACTGGATCTC
AACAGCGGTAAGATCCTTGAGAGTTTTCGCCCCGAAGAACGCTTTCCAATGATGAGCACTTTTAAAGTTC
TGCTATGTGGCGCGGTATTATCCCGTATTGACGCCGGGCAAGAGCAACTCGGTCGCCGCATACACTATTC
TCAGAATGACTTGGTTGAGTATTCACCAGTCACAGAAAAGCATCTTACGGATGGCATGACAGTAAGAGAA
TTATGCAGTGCTGCCATAACCATGAGTGATAACACTGCGGCCAACTTACTTCTGACAACGATTGGAGGAC
CGAAGGAGCTAACCGCTTTTTTGCACAACATGGGGGATCATGTAACTCGCCTTGATCGTTGGGAACCGGA
GCTGAATGAAGCCATACCAAACGACGAGCGTGACACCACGATGCCTGTAGCAATGGCAACAACCTTGCGT
AAACTATTAACTGGCGAACTACTTACTCTAGCTTCCCGGCAACAGTTGATAGACTGGATGGAGGCGGATA
AAGTTGCAGGACCACTTCTGCGCTCGGCCCTTCCGGCTGGCTGGTTTATTGCTGATAAATCTGGAGCCGG
TGAGCGTGGGTCTCGCGGTATCATTGCAGCACTGGGGCCAGATGGTAAGCCCTCCCGTATCGTAGTTATC
TACACGACGGGGAGTCAGGCAACTATGGATGAACGAAATAGACAGATCGCTGAGATAGGTGCCTCACTGA
TTAAGCATTGGTAACCGATTCTAGGTGCATTGGCGCAGAAAAAAATGCCTGATGCGACGCTGCGCGTCTT
ATACTCCCACATATGCCAGATTCAGCAACGGATACGGCTTCCCCAACTTGCCCACTTCCATACGTGTCCT
CCTTACCAGAAATTTATCCTTAAGATCCCGAATCGTTTAAACTCGACTCTGGCTCTATCGAATCTCCGTC
GTTTCGAGCTTACGCGAACAGCCGTGGCGCTCATTTGCTCGTCGGGCATCGAATCTCGTCAGCTATCGTC
AGCTTACCTTTTTGGCAGCGATCGCGGCTCCCGACATCTTGGACCATTAGCTCCACAGGTATCTTCTTCC
CTCTAGTGGTCATAACAGCAGCTTCAGCTACCTCTCAATTCAAAAAACCCCTCAAGACCCGTTTAGAGGC
CCCAAGGGGTTATGCTATCAATCGTTGCGTTACACACACAAAAAACCAACACACATCCATCTTCGATGGA
TAGCGATTTTATTATCTAACTGCTGATCGAGTGTAGCCAGATCTAGTAATCAATTACGGGGTCATTAGTT
CATAGCCCATATATGGAGTTCCG
Features (pLannotate 1.2.2; 16 found; start..end, strand, type, name):
      1..304     +  enhancer       CMV enhancer: human cytomegalovirus immediate early enhancer
    377..394     -  promoter       CMV promoter (fragment): human cytomegalovirus (CMV) immediate early promoter
    457..508     +  promoter       CMVd2 promoter: truncated human cytomegalovirus (CMV) immediate early promoter that yields moderately reduced expression relative to the full-length promoter
    740..861     -  polyA_signal   SV40 poly(A) signal: SV40 polyadenylation signal
    884..953     -  CDS            large T antigen (fragment): large T antigen from SV40 (simian virus 40)
    976..1022    +  terminator     T7 terminator: transcription terminator for bacteriophage T7 RNA polymerase
   1052..1188    +  terminator     rrnG terminator: transcription terminator from the E. coli ribosomal RNA rrnG operon (Albrechtsen et al., 1991)
   1233..1304    +  misc_feature   3' β-globin insulator: insulator downstream of the human β-globin locus (Farrell et al., 2002)
   1530..2118    -  rep_origin     ori: high-copy-number ColE1/pMB1/pBR322/pUC origin of replication
   2290..2354    -  CDS            bla(M) (fragment): β-lactamase lacking the signal sequence; bla(M); allows cytosolic expression of β-lactamase
   2864..3724    +  CDS            AmpR: β-lactamase; bla; confers resistance to ampicillin, carbenicillin, and related antibiotics
   3737..3873    +  terminator     rrnG terminator: transcription terminator from the E. coli ribosomal RNA rrnG operon (Albrechtsen et al., 1991)
   4025..4096    +  misc_feature   5' β-globin insulator: insulator upstream of the human β-globin locus (Farrell et al., 2002)
   4101..4147    -  terminator     T7 terminator: transcription terminator for bacteriophage T7 RNA polymerase
   4165..4213    -  polyA_signal   poly(A) signal: synthetic polyadenylation signal
   4244..4293    +  enhancer       CMV enhancer (fragment): human cytomegalovirus immediate early enhancer
