[The description below was written by a language model from this plasmid's Addgene catalogue record and pLannotate feature annotations shown in this document.]
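Description:
pGBW-m4133859 is a mammalian expression plasmid built on the pTwist_CMV_6 backbone to express wild-type SARS-CoV-2 nsp11, the very short peptide encoded at the end of ORF1a within the ORF1ab gene. The insert is recorded as only 38 bp, and the sequenced plasmid totals about 4.3 kb. It is propagated in E. coli as a high-copy plasmid through a ColE1/pUC-type origin and selected with ampicillin via the AmpR β-lactamase gene. There is no annotated mammalian selection marker, which points to transient transfection use.

Expression is driven by the human cytomegalovirus immediate-early enhancer and promoter, which span the numbering origin of the circular map, and transcripts are terminated by an SV40 polyadenylation signal downstream of the cloning region. According to the catalogue entry, the backbone supplies a C-terminal tag consisting of a TEV protease cleavage site followed by a V5 epitope. This allows the tiny nsp11 peptide to be detected or immunoprecipitated with anti-V5 reagents, with the tag removable by TEV digestion. Neither the nsp11 coding sequence nor the TEV/V5 tag was picked up by the automated feature annotation; they presumably lie in the unannotated stretch between the CMV promoter and the SV40 poly(A) signal.

The backbone also carries insulating elements around the expression unit and bacterial components: T7 and rrnG transcription terminators, 5' and 3' β-globin insulator fragments, and a synthetic poly(A) signal upstream of the CMV enhancer. These elements limit read-through transcription between modules. The plasmid suits studies of nsp11 expression, localisation or host-protein interactions in mammalian cells.
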