Addgene plasmid #153624: pGBW-m4133859
Purpose: Mammalian expression plasmid for SARS-CoV-2 nsp11
Depositing lab: Ginkgo Bioworks & Benjie Chen. Depositing organization: Ginkgo Bioworks.
Backbone
  Vector backbone: pTwist_CMV_6
  Backbone size w/o insert (bp): 4180
  Vector type: Mammalian Expression
Growth in bacteria
  Bacterial resistance: Ampicillin, 100 μg/mL
  Growth temperature: 37°C
  Growth strain: DH5alpha
  Copy number: High Copy
Gene/Insert
  Gene/Insert name: SARS-CoV-2 nsp11
  Species: Severe acute respiratory syndrome coronavirus 2
  Insert size (bp): 38
  Mutation: wt
  Entrez Gene: ORF1ab (a.k.a. GU280_gp01)
  Promoter: CMV
  Tag / fusion protein: Cleavable TEV;V5 (C terminal on backbone)
  Cloning method: Unknown
Resource information
  A portion of this plasmid was derived from a plasmid made by: GinkgoBioworks
Depositor comments: NCBI reference sequence: 43740578
How to cite: pGBW-m4133859 was a gift from Ginkgo Bioworks & Benjie Chen (Addgene plasmid # 153624 ; http://n2t.net/addgene:153624 ; RRID:Addgene_153624)
